LOCUS       Exported 5593 bp ds-DNA circular SYN 18-JUN-2020
DEFINITION  .
ACCESSION   .
VERSION     .
KEYWORDS    pAAV.CMV.CD86.C-HA
SOURCE      synthetic DNA construct
  ORGANISM  synthetic DNA construct
REFERENCE   1 (bases 1 to 5593)
  AUTHORS   UNKNOWN
  TITLE     Direct Submission
  JOURNAL   Exported Thursday, Jun 18, 2020 from SnapGene Viewer 5.1.3.1
            https://www.snapgene.com
COMMENT     ORIGDB|GenBank
FEATURES             Location/Qualifiers
     source          1..5593
                     /organism="synthetic DNA construct"
                     /mol_type="other DNA"
     repeat_region   1..141
                     /label=AAV2 ITR
                     /label=AAV2\ITR
                     /note="inverted terminal repeat of adeno-associated virus
                     serotype 2 vntifkey=34"
                     /note="color: #ffff99"
     enhancer        221..524
                     /label=CMV enhancer
                     /label=CMV\enhancer
                     /note="human cytomegalovirus immediate early enhancer
                     vntifkey=9"
                     /note="color: #c0c0c0"
     promoter        525..727
                     /label=CMV promoter
                     /label=CMV\promoter
                     /note="human cytomegalovirus (CMV) immediate early promoter
                     vntifkey=30"
                     /note="color: #c0c0c0; direction: RIGHT"
     intron          820..1312
                     /label=beta-Globin intron
                     /label=-beta-G\intron
                     /note="vntifkey=15"
                     /note="color: #------"
     CDS             1373..2299
                     /codon_start=1
                     /label=CD86
                     /label=CD86-C-HA
                     /note="vntifkey=4"
                     /note="color: #ff9900"
                     /translation="MDPRCTMGLAILIFVTVLLISDAVSVETQAYFNGTAYLPCPFTKA
                     QNISLSELVVFWQDQQKLVLYEHYLGTEKLDSVNAKYLGRTSFDRNNWTLRLHNVQIKD
                     MGSYDCFIQKKPPTGSIILQQTLTELSVIANFSEPEIKLDQNVTGNSGINLTCMSKQGH
                     PKPKKMYFLITNSTNEYGDNMQISQDNVTELFSISNSLSLSFPDGVWHMTVVCVLETES
                     MKISSKPLNFTQEFPSAQTYWKEITASVTVALLLVMLLIIVCHKKPNQPSRPSNTASKL
                     ERDSNADRETINLKELEPQIASAKPNAE"
     CDS             2303..2329
                     /codon_start=1
                     /label=HA-tag
                     /label=C-HA-Tag
                     /label=insertion_seq
                     /note="C-terminal HA-tag vntifkey=14"
                     /note="color: #ff0000"
                     /translation="YPYDVPDYA"
     polyA_signal    2340..2816
                     /label=hGH poly(A) signal
                     /label=hGH\poly(A)\signal
                     /note="human growth hormone polyadenylation signal
                     vntifkey=25"
                     /note="color: #------"
     repeat_region   2856..2996
                     /label=AAV2 ITR
                     /label=AAV2\ITR
                     /note="inverted terminal repeat of adeno-associated virus
                     serotype 2 vntifkey=34"
                     /note="color: #ffff99"
     rep_origin      3071..3526
                     /direction=RIGHT
                     /label=f1 ori
                     /label=f1\ori
                     /note="f1 bacteriophage origin of replication; arrow
                     indicates direction of (+) strand synthesis vntifkey=33"
                     /note="color: #------"
     promoter        3808..3912
                     /gene="bla"
                     /label=AmpR promoter
                     /label=AmpR\promoter
                     /note="vntifkey=30"
                     /note="color: #800000; direction: RIGHT"
     CDS             3913..4773
                     /codon_start=1
                     /gene="bla"
                     /product="beta-lactamase"
                     /label=AmpR
                     /note="confers resistance to ampicillin, carbenicillin, and
                     related antibiotics vntifkey=4"
                     /note="color: #ffcc99"
                     /translation="MSIQHFRVALIPFFAAFCLPVFAHPETLVKVKDAEDQLGARVGYI
                     ELDLNSGKILESFRPEERFPMMSTFKVLLCGAVLSRIDAGQEQLGRRIHYSQNDLVEYS
                     PVTEKHLTDGMTVRELCSAAITMSDNTAANLLLTTIGGPKELTAFLHNMGDHVTRLDRW
                     EPELNEAIPNDERDTTMPVAMATTLRKLLTGELLTLASRQQLIDWMEADKVAGPLLRSA
                     LPAGWFIADKSGAGERGSRGIIAALGPDGKPSRIVVIYTTGSQATMDERNRQIAEIGAS
                     LIKHW"
     rep_origin      4944..5532
                     /direction=RIGHT
                     /label=ori
                     /note="high-copy-number ColE1/pMB1/pBR322/pUC origin of
                     replication vntifkey=33"
                     /note="color: #------"
ORIGIN
        1 cctgcaggca gctgcgcgct cgctcgctca ctgaggccgc ccgggcaaag cccgggcgtc
       61 gggcgacctt tggtcgcccg gcctcagtga gcgagcgagc gcgcagagag ggagtggcca
      121 actccatcac taggggttcc tgcggccgca cgcgtggagc tagttattaa tagtaatcaa
      181 ttacggggtc attagttcat agcccatata tggagttccg cgttacataa cttacggtaa
      241 atggcccgcc tggctgaccg cccaacgacc cccgcccatt gacgtcaata atgacgtatg
      301 ttcccatagt aacgtcaata gggactttcc attgacgtca atgggtggag tatttacggt
      361 aaactgccca cttggcagta catcaagtgt atcatatgcc aagtacgccc cctattgacg
      421 tcaatgacgg taaatggccc gcctggcatt atgcccagta catgacctta tgggactttc
      481 ctacttggca gtacatctac gtattagtca tcgctattac catggtgatg cggttttggc
      541 agtacatcaa tgggcgtgga tagcggtttg actcacgggg atttccaagt ctccacccca
      601 ttgacgtcaa tgggagtttg ttttgcacca aaatcaacgg gactttccaa aatgtcgtaa
      661 caactccgcc ccattgacgc aaatgggcgg taggcgtgta cggtgggagg tctatataag
      721 cagagctcgt ttagtgaacc gtcagatcgc ctggagacgc catccacgct gttttgacct
      781 ccatagaaga caccgggacc gatccagcct ccgcggattc gaatcccggc cgggaacggt
      841 gcattggaac gcggattccc cgtgccaaga gtgacgtaag taccgcctat agagtctata
      901 ggcccacaaa aaatgctttc ttcttttaat atactttttt gtttatctta tttctaatac
      961 tttccctaat ctctttcttt cagggcaata atgatacaat gtatcatgcc tctttgcacc
     1021 attctaaaga ataacagtga taatttctgg gttaaggcaa tagcaatatt tctgcatata
     1081 aatatttctg catataaatt gtaactgatg taagaggttt catattgcta atagcagcta
     1141 caatccagct accattctgc ttttatttta tggttgggat aaggctggat tattctgagt
     1201 ccaagctagg cccttttgct aatcatgttc atacctctta tcttcctccc acagctcctg
     1261 ggcaacgtgc tggtctgtgt gctggcccat cactttggca aagaattggg attcgaacat
     1321 cgattgaatt ccccggggat cctctagagt cgacctgcag aagctaccca cgatggaccc
     1381 cagatgcacc atgggcttgg caatccttat ctttgtgaca gtcttgctga tctcagatgc
     1441 tgtttccgtg gagacgcaag cttatttcaa tgggactgca tatctgccgt gcccatttac
     1501 aaaggctcaa aacataagcc tgagtgagct ggtagtattt tggcaggacc agcaaaagtt
     1561 ggttctgtac gagcactatt tgggcacaga gaaacttgat agtgtgaatg ccaagtacct
     1621 gggccgcacg agctttgaca ggaacaactg gactctacga cttcacaatg ttcagatcaa
     1681 ggacatgggc tcgtacgatt gttttataca aaaaaagcca cccacaggat caattatcct
     1741 ccaacagaca ttaacagagc tgtcagtgat cgccaacttc agtgaacctg aaataaaact
     1801 ggatcagaat gtaacaggaa attctggcat aaatttgacc tgcatgtcta agcaaggtca
     1861 cccgaaacct aagaagatgt attttctgat aactaattca actaatgagt atggtgataa
     1921 catgcagata tcacaagata atgtcacaga actgttcagt atctccaaca gcctctctct
     1981 ttcattcccg gatggtgtgt ggcatatgac cgttgtgtgt gttctggaaa cggagtcaat
     2041 gaagatttcc tccaaacctc tcaatttcac tcaagagttt ccatctgctc aaacgtattg
     2101 gaaggagatt acagcttcag ttactgtggc cctcctcctt gtgatgctgc tcatcattgt
     2161 atgtcacaag aagccgaatc agcctagcag gcccagcaac acagcctcta agttagagcg
     2221 ggatagtaac gctgacagag agactatcaa cctgaaggaa cttgaacccc aaattgcttc
     2281 agcaaaacca aatgcagaag cttacccata cgatgttcca gattacgctt aggatctacg
     2341 ggtggcatcc ctgtgacccc tccccagtgc ctctcctggc cctggaagtt gccactccag
     2401 tgcccaccag ccttgtccta ataaaattaa gttgcatcat tttgtctgac taggtgtcct
     2461 tctataatat tatggggtgg aggggggtgg tatggagcaa ggggcaagtt gggaagacaa
     2521 cctgtagggc ctgcggggtc tattgggaac caagctggag tgcagtggca caatcttggc
     2581 tcactgcaat ctccgcctcc tgggttcaag cgattctcct gcctcagcct cccgagttgt
     2641 tgggattcca ggcatgcatg accaggctca gctaattttt gtttttttgg tagagacggg
     2701 gtttcaccat attggccagg ctggtctcca actcctaatc tcaggtgatc tacccacctt
     2761 ggcctcccaa attgctggga ttacaggcgt gaaccactgc tcccttccct gtccttctga
     2821 ttttgtaggt aaccacgtgc ggaccgagcg gccgcaggaa cccctagtga tggagttggc
     2881 cactccctct ctgcgcgctc gctcgctcac tgaggccggg cgaccaaagg tcgcccgacg
     2941 cccgggcttt gcccgggcgg cctcagtgag cgagcgagcg cgcagctgcc tgcaggggcg
     3001 cctgatgcgg tattttctcc ttacgcatct gtgcggtatt tcacaccgca tannnnnnnn
     3061 nnnnnnnnnn nnnnnnnnnn nnnnnnnnnn nnnnnnnnnn nnnnnnnnnn nnnnnnnnnn
     3121 nnnnnnnnnn nnnnnnnnnn nnnnnnnnnn nnnnnnnnnn nnnnnnnnnn nnnnnnnnnn
     3181 nnnnnnnnnn nnnncnnnnn nnnnnnnnnn nnnnnnnnnn nnnnnnnnnn nnnnnnnnnn
     3241 nnnnnnnnnn nnnnnnnnnn nnnnnnnnnn nnnnnnnnnn nnnnnnnnnn nnnnnnnnnn
     3301 nnnnnnnnnn nnnnnnnnnn nnnnnnnnnn nnnnnncctt tgacgttgga gtccacgttc
     3361 tttaatagtg gactcttgtt ccaaactgga acaacactca accctatctc gggctattct
     3421 tttgatttat aagggatttt gccgatttcg gcctattggt taaaaaatga gctgatttaa
     3481 caaaaattta acgcgaattt taacaaaata ttaacgttta caattttatg gtgcactctc
     3541 agtacaatct gctctgatgc cgcatagtta agccagcccc gacacccgcc aacacccgct
     3601 gacgcgccct gacgggcttg tctgctcccg gcatccgctt acagacaagc tgtgaccgtc
     3661 tccgggagct gcatgtgtca gaggttttca ccgtcatcac cgaaacgcgc gagacgaaag
     3721 ggcctcgtga tacgcctatt tttataggtt aatgtcatga taataatggt ttcttagacg
     3781 tcaggtggca cttttcgggg aaatgtgcgc ggaaccccta tttgtttatt tttctaaata
     3841 cattcaaata tgtatccgct catgagacaa taaccctgat aaatgcttca ataatattga
     3901 aaaaggaaga gtatgagtat tcaacatttc cgtgtcgccc ttattccctt ttttgcggca
     3961 ttttgccttc ctgtttttgc tcacccagaa acgctggtga aagtaaaaga tgctgaagat
     4021 cagttgggtg cacgagtggg ttacatcgaa ctggatctca acagcggtaa gatccttgag
     4081 agttttcgcc ccgaagaacg ttttccaatg atgagcactt ttaaagttct gctatgtggc
     4141 gcggtattat cccgtattga cgccgggcaa gagcaactcg gtcgccgcat acactattct
     4201 cagaatgact tggttgagta ctcaccagtc acagaaaagc atcttacgga tggcatgaca
     4261 gtaagagaat tatgcagtgc tgccataacc atgagtgata acactgcggc caacttactt
     4321 ctgacaacga tcggaggacc gaaggagcta accgcttttt tgcacaacat gggggatcat
     4381 gtaactcgcc ttgatcgttg ggaaccggag ctgaatgaag ccataccaaa cgacgagcgt
     4441 gacaccacga tgcctgtagc aatggcaaca acgttgcgca aactattaac tggcgaacta
     4501 cttactctag cttcccggca acaattaata gactggatgg aggcggataa agttgcagga
     4561 ccacttctgc gctcggccct tccggctggc tggtttattg ctgataaatc tggagccggt
     4621 gagcgtgggt ctcgcggtat cattgcagca ctggggccag atggtaagcc ctcccgtatc
     4681 gtagttatct acacgacggg gagtcaggca actatggatg aacgaaatag acagatcgct
     4741 gagataggtg cctcactgat taagcattgg taactgtcag accaagttta ctcatatata
     4801 ctttagattg atttaaaact tcatttttaa tttaaaagga tctaggtgaa gatccttttt
     4861 gataatctca tgaccaaaat cccttaacgt gagttttcgt tccactgagc gtcagacccc
     4921 gtagaaaaga tcaaaggatc ttcttgagat cctttttttc tgcgcgtaat ctgctgcttg
     4981 caaacaaaaa aaccaccgct accagcggtg gtttgtttgc cggatcaaga gctaccaact
     5041 ctttttccga aggtaactgg cttcagcaga gcgcagatac caaatactgt ccttctagtg
     5101 tagccgtagt taggccacca cttcaagaac tctgtagcac cgcctacata cctcgctctg
     5161 ctaatcctgt taccagtggc tgctgccagt ggcgataagt cgtgtcttac cgggttggac
     5221 tcaagacgat agttaccgga taaggcgcag cggtcgggct gaacgggggg ttcgtgcaca
     5281 cagcccagct tggagcgaac gacctacacc gaactgagat acctacagcg tgagctatga
     5341 gaaagcgcca cgcttcccga agggagaaag gcggacaggt atccggtaag cggcagggtc
     5401 ggaacaggag agcgcacgag ggagcttcca gggggaaacg cctggtatct ttatagtcct
     5461 gtcgggtttc gccacctctg acttgagcgt cgatttttgt gatgctcgtc aggggggcgg
     5521 agcctatgga aaaacgccag caacgcggcc tttttacggt tcctggcctt ttgctggcct
     5581 tttgctcaca tgt
//
