>Addgene plasmid #154848 | pAAV.CMV.CD86.C-HA | addgene full sequence | sequence record 309120 | Addgene NGS Result
GGATAAGGCGCAGCGGTCGGGCTGAACGGGGGGTTCGTGCACACAGCCCAGCTTGGAGCGAACGACCTAC
ACCGAACTGAGATACCTACAGCGTGAGCTATGAGAAAGCGCCACGCTTCCCGAAGGGAGAAAGGCGGACA
GGTATCCGGTAAGCGGCAGGGTCGGAACAGGAGAGCGCACGAGGGAGCTTCCAGGGGGAAACGCCTGGTA
TCTTTATAGTCCTGTCGGGTTTCGCCACCTCTGACTTGAGCGTCGATTTTTGTGATGCTCGTCAGGGGGG
CGGAGCCTATGGAAAAACGCCAGCAACGCGGCCTTTTTACGGTTCCTGGCCTTTTGCTGGCCTTTTGCTC
ACATGTCCTGCAGGCAGCTGCGCGCTCGCTCGCTCACTGAGGCCGCCCGGGCAAAGCCCGGGCGTCGGGC
GACCTTTGGTCGCCCGGCCTCAGTGAGCGAGCGAGCGCGCAGAGAGGGAGTGGCCAACTCCATCACTAGG
GGTTCCTGCGGCCGCACGCGTCTAGTTATTAATAGTAATCAATTACGGGGTCATTAGTTCATAGCCCATA
TATGGAGTTCCGCGTTACATAACTTACGGTAAATGGCCCGCCTGGCTGACCGCCCAACGACCCCCGCCCA
TTGACGTCAATAATGACGTATGTTCCCATAGTAACGCCAATAGGGACTTTCCATTGACGTCAATGGGTGG
AGTATTTACGGTAAACTGCCCACTTGGCAGTACATCAAGTGTATCATATGCCAAGTACGCCCCCTATTGA
CGTCAATGACGGTAAATGGCCCGCCTGGCATTATGCCCAGTACATGACCTTATGGGACTTTCCTACTTGG
CAGTACATCTACGTATTAGTCATCGCTATTACCATGGTGATGCGGTTTTGGCAGTACATCAATGGGCGTG
GATAGCGGTTTGACTCACGGGGATTTCCAAGTCTCCACCCCATTGACGTCAATGGGAGTTTGTTTTGGCA
CCAAAATCAACGGGACTTTCCAAAATGTCGTAACAACTCCGCCCCATTGACGCAAATGGGCGGTAGGCGT
GTACGGTGGGAGGTCTATATAAGCAGAGCTCGTTTAGTGAACCGTCAGATCGCCTGGAGACGCCATCCAC
GCTGTTTTGACCTCCATAGAAGACACCGGGACCGATCCAGCCTCCGCGGATTCGAATCCCGGCCGGGAAC
GGTGCATTGGAACGCGGATTCCCCGTGCCAAGAGTGACGTAAGTACCGCCTATAGAGTCTATAGGCCCAC
AAAAAATGCTTTCTTCTTTTAATATACTTTTTTGTTTATCTTATTTCTAATACTTTCCCTAATCTCTTTC
TTTCAGGGCAATAATGATACAATGTATCATGCCTCTTTGCACCATTCTAAAGAATAACAGTGATAATTTC
TGGGTTAAGGCAATAGCAATATTTCTGCATATAAATATTTCTGCATATAAATTGTAACTGATGTAAGAGG
TTTCATATTGCTAATAGCAGCTACAATCCAGCTACCATTCTGCTTTTATTTTATGGTTGGGATAAGGCTG
GATTATTCTGAGTCCAAGCTAGGCCCTTTTGCTAATCATGTTCATACCTCTTATCTTCCTCCCACAGCTC
CTGGGCAACGTGCTGGTCTGTGTGCTGGCCCATCACTTTGGCAAAGAATTGGGATTCGAACATCGATTGA
ATTCCCCGGGGATCCTCTAGAGTCGACCTGCAGAAGCTACCCACGATGGACCCCAGATGCACCATGGGCT
TGGCAATCCTTATCTTTGTGACAGTCTTGCTGATCTCAGATGCTGTTTCCGTGGAGACGCAAGCTTATTT
CAATGGGACTGCATATCTGCCGTGCCCATTTACAAAGGCTCAAAACATAAGCCTGAGTGAGCTGGTAGTA
TTTTGGCAGGACCAGCAAAAGTTGGTTCTGTACGAGCACTATTTGGGCACAGAGAAACTTGATAGTGTGA
ATGCCAAGTACCTGGGCCGCACGAGCTTTGACAGGAACAACTGGACTCTACGACTTCACAATGTTCAGAT
CAAGGACATGGGCTCGTACGATTGTTTTATACAAAAAAAGCCACCCACAGGATCAATTATCCTCCAACAG
ACATTAACAGAGCTGTCAGTGATCGCCAACTTCAGTGAACCTGAAATAAAACTGGATCAGAATGTAACAG
GAAATTCTGGCATAAATTTGACCTGCATGTCTAAGCAAGGTCACCCGAAACCTAAGAAGATGTATTTTCT
GATAACTAATTCAACTAATGAGTATGGTGATAACATGCAGATATCACAAGATAATGTCACAGAACTGTTC
AGTATCTCCAACAGCCTCTCTCTTTCATTCCCGGATGGTGTGTGGCATATGACCGTTGTGTGTGTTCTGG
AAACGGAGTCAATGAAGATTTCCTCCAAACCTCTCAATTTCACTCAAGAGTTTCCATCTGCTCAAACGTA
TTGGAAGGAGATTACAGCTTCAGTTACTGTGGCCCTCCTCCTTGTGATGCTGCTCATCATTGTATGTCAC
AAGAAGCCGAATCAGCCTAGCAGGCCCAGCAACACAGCCTCTAAGTTAGAGCGGGATAGTAACGCTGACA
GAGAGACTATCAACCTGAAGGAACTTGAACCCCAAATTGCTTCAGCAAAACCAAATGCAGAAGCTTACCC
ATACGATGTTCCAGATTACGCTTAGGATCTACGGGTGGCATCCCTGTGACCCCTCCCCAGTGCCTCTCCT
GGCCCTGGAAGTTGCCACTCCAGTGCCCACCAGCCTTGTCCTAATAAAATTAAGTTGCATCATTTTGTCT
GACTAGGTGTCCTTCTATAATATTATGGGGTGGAGGGGGGTGGTATGGAGCAAGGGGCAAGTTGGGAAGA
CAACCTGTAGGGCCTGCGGGGTCTATTGGGAACCAAGCTGGAGTGCAGTGGCACAATCTTGGCTCACTGC
AATCTCCGCCTCCTGGGTTCAAGCGATTCTCCTGCCTCAGCCTCCCGAGTTGTTGGGATTCCAGGCATGC
ATGACCAGGCTCAGCTAATTTTTGTTTTTTTGGTAGAGACGGGGTTTCACCATATTGGCCAGGCTGGTCT
CCAACTCCTAATCTCAGGTGATCTACCCACCTTGGCCTCCCAAATTGCTGGGATTACAGGCGTGAACCAC
TGCTCCCTTCCCTGTCCTTCTGATTTTGTAGGTAACCACGTGCGGACCGAGCGGCCGCAGGAACCCCTAG
TGATGGAGTTGGCCACTCCCTCTCTGCGCGCTCGCTCGCTCACTGAGGCCGGGCGACCAAAGGTCGCCCG
ACGCCCGGGCTTTGCCCGGGCGGCCTCAGTGAGCGAGCGAGCGCGCAGCTGCCTGCAGGGGCGCCTGATG
CGGTATTTTCTCCTTACGCATCTGTGCGGTATTTCACACCGCATA
[95 nt withheld, positions 3406-3500]
T
[46 nt withheld, positions 3502-3547]
C
[141 nt withheld, positions 3549-3689]
CCTTTGACGTTGGAGTCCACGTTCTTTAATAGTGGACTCTTGTTCCAAACTGGAACAACACTCAACTCTA
TCTCGGGCTATTCTTTTGATTTATAAGGGATTTTGCCGATTTCGGTCTATTGGTTAAAAAATGAGCTGAT
TTAACAAAAATTTAACGCGAATTTTAACAAAATATTAACGTTTACAATTTTATGGTGCACTCTCAGTACA
ATCTGCTCTGATGCCGCATAGTTAAGCCAGCCCCGACACCCGCCAACACCCGCTGACGCGCCCTGACGGG
CTTGTCTGCTCCCGGCATCCGCTTACAGACAAGCTGTGACCGTCTCCGGGAGCTGCATGTGTCAGAGGTT
TTCACCGTCATCACCGAAACGCGCGAGACGAAAGGGCCTCGTGATACGCCTATTTTTATAGGTTAATGTC
ATGATAATAATGGTTTCTTAGACGTCAGGTGGCACTTTTCGGGGAAATGTGCGCGGAACCCCTATTTGTT
TATTTTTCTAAATACATTCAAATATGTATCCGCTCATGAGACAATAACCCTGATAAATGCTTCAATAATA
TTGAAAAAGGAAGAGTATGAGTATTCAACATTTCCGTGTCGCCCTTATTCCCTTTTTTGCGGCATTTTGC
CTTCCTGTTTTTGCTCACCCAGAAACGCTGGTGAAAGTAAAAGATGCTGAAGATCAGTTGGGTGCACGAG
TGGGTTACATCGAACTGGATCTCAACAGCGGTAAGATCCTTGAGAGTTTTCGCCCCGAAGAACGTTTTCC
AATGATGAGCACTTTTAAAGTTCTGCTATGTGGCGCGGTATTATCCCGTATTGACGCCGGGCAAGAGCAA
CTCGGTCGCCGCATACACTATTCTCAGAATGACTTGGTTGAGTACTCACCAGTCACAGAAAAGCATCTTA
CGGATGGCATGACAGTAAGAGAATTATGCAGTGCTGCCATAACCATGAGTGATAACACTGCGGCCAACTT
ACTTCTGACAACGATCGGAGGACCGAAGGAGCTAACCGCTTTTTTGCACAACATGGGGGATCATGTAACT
CGCCTTGATCGTTGGGAACCGGAGCTGAATGAAGCCATACCAAACGACGAGCGTGACACCACGATGCCTG
TAGCAATGGCAACAACGTTGCGCAAACTATTAACTGGCGAACTACTTACTCTAGCTTCCCGGCAACAATT
AATAGACTGGATGGAGGCGGATAAAGTTGCAGGACCACTTCTGCGCTCGGCCCTTCCGGCTGGCTGGTTT
ATTGCTGATAAATCTGGAGCCGGTGAGCGTGGGTCTCGCGGTATCATTGCAGCACTGGGGCCAGATGGTA
AGCCCTCCCGTATCGTAGTTATCTACACGACGGGGAGTCAGGCAACTATGGATGAACGAAATAGACAGAT
CGCTGAGATAGGTGCCTCACTGATTAAGCATTGGTAACTGTCAGACCAAGTTTACTCATATATACTTTAG
ATTGATTTAAAACTTCATTTTTAATTTAAAAGGATCTAGGTGAAGATCCTTTTTGATAATCTCATGACCA
AAATCCCTTAACGTGAGTTTTCGTTCCACTGAGCGTCAGACCCCGTAGAAAAGATCAAAGGATCTTCTTG
AGATCCTTTTTTTCTGCGCGTAATCTGCTGCTTGCAAACAAAAAAACCACCGCTACCAGCGGTGGTTTGT
TTGCCGGATCAAGAGCTACCAACTCTTTTTCCGAAGGTAACTGGCTTCAGCAGAGCGCAGATACCAAATA
CTGTTCTTCTAGTGTAGCCGTAGTTAGGCCACCACTTCAAGAACTCTGTAGCACCGCCTACATACCTCGC
TCTGCTAATCCTGTTACCAGTGGCTGCTGCCAGTGGCGATAAGTCGTGTCTTACCGGGTTGGACTCAAGA
CGATAGTTACC
Features (pLannotate 1.2.2; 18 found; start..end, strand, type, name):
    357..497     -  repeat_region  AAV2 ITR: inverted terminal repeat of adeno-associated virus serotype 2 inverted
    573..876     +  enhancer       CMV enhancer: human cytomegalovirus immediate early enhancer
    877..1080    +  promoter       CMV promoter: human cytomegalovirus (CMV) immediate early promoter
   1229..1256    +  intron         CMV intron (fragment): modified intron A from human cytomegalovirus (CMV)
   1261..1607    +  intron         β-globin intron (fragment): internally truncated intron from human β-globin
   1611..1658    +  CDS            HBB (fragment): HBB_COLGU - Experimental evidence at transcript level: Swiss-Prot protein existence level 2. Involved in oxygen transport from the lung to the various peripheral tissues. From Colobus guereza (Mantled guereza) (Eastern black-and-white colobus monkey).
   1685..1713    +  misc_feature   MCS (fragment): pUC18/19 multiple cloning site
   1726..2652    +  CDS            Cd86: CD86_MOUSE - Experimental evidence at protein level: Swiss-Prot protein existence level 1. Receptor involved in the costimulatory signal essential for T-lymphocyte proliferation and interleukin-2 production, by binding CD28 or CTLA-4. May play a critical role in the early events of T-cell activation and costimulation of naive T-cells, such as deciding between immunity and anergy that is made by T-cells within 24 hours after activation. Also involved in the regulation of B cells function, plays a role in regulating the level of IgG(1) produced. Upon CD40 engagement, activates NF-kappa-B signali
   2656..2684    +  CDS            3xHA (fragment): three tandem HA epitope tags
   2693..3169    +  polyA_signal   hGH poly(A) signal: human growth hormone polyadenylation signal
   3209..3349    +  repeat_region  AAV2 ITR: inverted terminal repeat of adeno-associated virus serotype 2 inverted
   3354..3405    -  misc_feature   bom (fragment): basis of mobility region from pBR322
   3424..3879    +  rep_origin     f1 ori (sequence partly withheld): f1 bacteriophage origin of replication; arrow indicates direction of (+) strand synthesis
   3880..3929    -  misc_feature   bom (fragment): basis of mobility region from pBR322
   4031..4066    -  CDS            rop (fragment): Rop protein, which maintains plasmids at low copy number; rop
   4161..4265    +  promoter       AmpR promoter: bla
   4266..5126    +  CDS            AmpR: β-lactamase; bla; confers resistance to ampicillin, carbenicillin, and related antibiotics
   5297..295     +  rep_origin     ori (across the origin): high-copy-number ColE1/pMB1/pBR322/pUC origin of replication
