[The description below was written by a language model from this plasmid's Addgene catalogue record, the feature table of its GenBank file and pLannotate feature annotations shown in this document.]
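Description:
pAAV.CMV.CD86.C-HA is an adeno-associated virus transfer plasmid of about 5.6 kb, built on a modified pAAV-MCS backbone into which an HA-tag sequence was added. It serves both as a mammalian expression vector and as the genome donor for recombinant AAV production. In bacteria it is maintained by a high-copy ColE1/pUC-type origin and selected with ampicillin through the bla (β-lactamase) gene under its own promoter. An f1 phage origin is also present in the backbone. The record lists a recombination-deficient cloning strain for propagation, which is a common choice for keeping the repeat-rich ITRs intact.

The payload lies between two AAV serotype 2 inverted terminal repeats, the cis elements required for replication and packaging of the cassette into AAV capsids when rep, cap and helper functions are supplied in trans. Within the ITRs, the human cytomegalovirus immediate-early enhancer and promoter drive transcription through a β-globin intron, which typically improves mRNA processing and expression. This is followed by the mouse Cd86 coding sequence (B7-2, a costimulatory ligand for CD28 and CTLA-4 on T lymphocytes). The open reading frame is fused at its C-terminus to a single HA epitope, allowing detection of the protein with anti-HA antibodies, and the transcript ends at the human growth hormone polyadenylation signal. The automated annotation of the sequenced plasmid agrees with the depositor's map apart from a different start coordinate and a few small backbone fragments.

The stated purpose is expression of HA-tagged murine CD86. The associated publication concerns axon regeneration in retinal ganglion cells, which suggests AAV-mediated overexpression in neurons, although the record does not describe a specific application.
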