Addgene plasmid #154848: pAAV.CMV.CD86.C-HA
Purpose: Expresses murine CD86 protein (T-lymphocyte activation antigen) with HA-tag at C-terminus
Depositing lab: Kevin Park. Depositing organization: University of Miami. Publication: Thrombospondin-1 Mediates Axon Regeneration in Retinal Ganglion Cells. Bray ER, Yungher BJ, Levay K, Ribeiro M, Dvoryanchikov G, Ayupe AC, Thakor K, Marks V, Randolph M, Danzi MC, Schmidt TM, Chaudhari N, Lemmon VP, Hattar S, Park KK. Neuron. 2019 Aug 21;103(4):642-657.e7. doi: 10.1016/j.neuron.2019.05.044. Epub 2019 Jun 26. PubMed 31255486.
Backbone
  Vector backbone: Modified pAAV-MCS
  Backbone size w/o insert (bp): 4633
  Total vector size (bp): 5593
  Modifications to backbone: insertion of HA-tag
  Vector type: Mammalian Expression, AAV
Growth in bacteria
  Bacterial resistance: Ampicillin, 100 μg/mL
  Growth temperature: 37°C
  Growth strain: NEB Stable
  Copy number: High Copy
Gene/Insert
  Gene/Insert name: Cluster of Differentiation 86 (alt name: CD86)
  Species: M. musculus (mouse)
  Insert size (bp): 957
  Entrez Gene: Cd86 (a.k.a. B7, B7-2, B7.2, B70, CLS1, Cd28l2, ETC-1, Ly-58, Ly58, MB7, MB7-2, TS/A-2)
  Promoter: CMV
  Tag / fusion protein: HA-tag (C terminal on insert)
  Cloning method: Restriction Enzyme; 5′ cloning site HindIII (destroyed during cloning); 3′ cloning site HinfIII (destroyed during cloning)
  Sequencing primers: 5′ CGCAAATGGGCGGTAGGCGTG; 3′ GTGAAACCCCGTCTCTACCA
Terms and licenses: Academic/Nonprofit Terms; Industry Terms: Not Available to Industry
How to cite: pAAV.CMV.CD86.C-HA was a gift from Kevin Park (Addgene plasmid # 154848 ; http://n2t.net/addgene:154848 ; RRID:Addgene_154848)
